>Addgene plasmid #71027 | pFOSGE_COF4A03 | depositor partial sequence | sequence record 126969 | insert
ATGTCCAGTGAAAACAGCGAGTATTATAGTGACAAGGAGGAAGACTCGGTGGTCAACAACTCCAGTTTAG
GCCGATCAAGGAAATCCTCGCGGCTCAGCAAATCGTCGCGACTCAGCAAATCCTCGCGCCCCAGCAGCGC
TGGCGTGGTTATAGATGAAACGCAATCAGAGGAGGAAGAGTCCCAGTCGAGTGAGACTGCGGAATCCGAA
AAGTCCGATGAGTCCGACAACTCGCAAAATTCCCAGGAGTCAGAAGACTCTGAGGACGACAGCGTTCGTC
CGTCCGCTAGGAACACTAAGAGGAAGCCCTTGGGAATCCCCTCCGATAGCGAGGATGAGGAGGACGAGCT
GGAACAGCGCGCTTTGTCACCCAGCACCCGCATGAGCATCACTGGAGTGCGGCCTCAGGATCTCAGCGAT
GACGACAGCGAGATCGAGTACAGCGATGAAGTGCAGGAGGGACCCACGGAGGCACCCACTGCCGAAGCGG
TCGTGCCGCGCTACACCACACAGTTTGCTGGTAATATACAGAACGACCTCCATTCGACGATTGGCGCTGC
GGATTCTGAGGTCTTGGACGACTCCAGTGGCAGTGATGTGCTCATACTCAGCAACAAGGAGACACCTATT
GAGATACTATCCAGCACAGACGACGATGCCACCACCAATAAGGAAAACATGTCCGGCCCGCCGTTTGAAC
GCCCATCAAAGTCTTTGTCGCCCAGAAGCAGTGCTGGCGCTTCGGTGGTCAAGACAAGCAAGAATCTCAG
TCAGCCAACAATACAAGCGGTTCTTAAGCAAAAGACATCTCCTGCCGCTCCACGTCGATCTCGGATTAAG
AGCGAGGACCAGAAGGTGGTCAGCCAGGTGGTCTACGATGAGGAGATGCGTAAGCTGGCCGAAAAGCGCG
TTCAGGTAAGCGATGCGGAGAAGCTCTTCGAGAAAGTGGCCCACAAGCTGCCCGATAAGGGCAGCCAGAT
TATGAAGCGCATTGACACCCTGCGCCGTGAGCTCGCAATGGACGAGCAATGGATTAGCGCACTAAGGGTT
CAGCAGAGTAATGTGCCTGCCGTCAGAGTGGTTAAGCCAACACTAAATCCACCCAGAGCTCCATCAATCG
ATACTCTTGACTGGGATGAGTTGTCGGAGGCGGTCAATGAAATAAAGCCCGTCTACACGGGTGCCCAAGG
AATGGCCACATTTAACAACCAGAAGGCACTGACCCTGGAATCGCTAAAGGACCTCCACGTCTCACTCGAG
GACCTTCCTGGACCCGAAGTGCTCGCAGAGGACCCTGTTGGCCTGAAGGTATCGCTTATGAACCACCAAA
AGCACGCCTTAGCCTGGATGTCCTGGCGTGAACGTAAACTACCTCGGGGAGGAATCCTGGCGGACGATAT
GGGTTTGGGCAAGACTCTAACCATGATCTCGTCTGTCCTCGCTTGCAAAAATGGCCAAGAAATGTCCGAA
GGCAAAGATGAGAGCAGTGACAGCGACAGTGAGGATGATAAAAATAAGAAGCGAAAAAGCGTGACCGGAT
GGAAATCCAAGGGCCGTAAAGATACGCGTAGGGGCGGCACATTGGTGGTGTGCCCTGCCAGCTTGCTGCG
TCAGTGGGAGAGCGAGGTGGAGTCGAAGGTTTCGCGTCAGAAGCTGACCGTTTGCGTGCACCATGGCAAC
AATCGGGAGACGAAGGGAAAGTACCTTCGAGACTACGATATTGTGGTGACAACCTACCAAATTGTGGCGC
GGGAGCACAAGAGCTTGAGTGCTGTGTTTGGTGTCAAGTGGCGGCGGATCATTTTGGACGAGGCGCACGT
GGTGCGCAATCATAAATCGCAGTCATCATTGGCGGTGTGTGATTTACGTGGCAAATATCGTTGGGCATTG
ACTGGCACTCCTATTCAAAACAAGGAACTGGATGTCTATGCCCTGCTCAAGTTCTTGCGCTGCTCGCCCT
TTGATGATTTACACACGTGGAAGAAGTGGATTGACAACAAGAGTGCTGGAGGGCAAAACCGGCTCAATCT
GCTAATGAAGTCACTCATGCTAAGGCGCACCAAAGCACAGTTGCAATCGGACGGCAAGCTGAACAGCTTG
CCCAATAAAGAGCTGCGCCTGATCGAGATCTCGCTGGACAAGGAGGAGATGAATGTTTACCAAACTGTAA
TGACTTATTCCAGGACACTGTTCGCTCAGTTTCTCCATCAGCGCGCCGAGAGAGAAACTGATTTTAATTA
CAGAAGCGATGCCAATAAACCAACCTACAATCAAATTAAAGATCCCAATGGGGCATATTACAAAATGCAC
GAAAAGTTTGCCAGAATGGCTGGAAGCAAAAAGGAGGTAAAATCTCATGATATATTGGTGTTACTGCTGC
GTCTTCGACAAATTTGCTGTCATCCTGGGCTTATTGATGCGATGCTGGATGGAGAGGAATCCCAGACCAT
GGGAGACCACAGTAGTGACAGCGATACACCCGAAATCGATTTGTTGGCCCAGCTCAATAAACTCGCAATT
ACGGACACCTCCACCGACGGTCAGCAATCGGTTGCCAATGCAGGTGACGACGGTCCTCCGCTATTGCCGG
ATGAAGCCCGCATTGCCAAGGCCTCCAAGAATCTGCTGAAACGCAGCAACCCGGTATTTAATCTGCATCG
TCCCTCTTCAAAAATTAACATGGTGATACAAATCCTTAAGACATCGATTCTGAAGAGCTCGGACGACAAG
GCCATAGTAGTATCTCAGTGGACGTCAGTGTTAGACATTCTTCGCGACCATTTGAGTAAGGATGGTGTGG
CGACCTTATCATTAAACGGTACCATTCCGGTTAAAAACCGTCAGGACATTGTTAATGAGTTCAACGATCG
CAACAATCAGAAGCGCGTTCTCTTGCTTTCCCTTACTGCTGGCGGTGTGGGTTTGAACCTGATTGGTGCC
AACCACCTGTTGCTTTTGGATCTGCACTGGAATCCTCAGTTGGAGGCTCAGGCCCAGGACCGTATATACC
GCGTTGGCCAAAAAAAGAACGTGATCATTTATAAGTTCATGTGCGTGGACACAGTTGAGCAGCGGATCAA
AGGATTGCAAGATAAAAAATTGGATCTTGCCGATGGTGTCCTTACAGGCGCCAAAGTTAGCTCTAAACTT
ACTATAGATGACCTTAAAGGTTTGTTTGGAATG
