>Addgene plasmid #71027 | pFOSGE_COF4A03 | addgene partial sequence | sequence record 131590 | M13-F20 5'-TGTAAAACGACGGCCAGT-3'
TTTTTGACTGATAGTGACCTGTTCGTTGCAACAAATTGATGAGCAATGCTTTTTTATAATGCCAACTTTG
TACAAAAAAGCAGGCTTCATGTCCAGTGAAAACAGCGAGTATTATAGTGACAAGGAGGAAGACTCGGTGG
TCAACAACTCCAGTTTAGGCCGATCAAGGAAATCCTCGCGGCTCAGCAAATCGTCGCGACTCAGCAAATC
CTCGCGCCCCAGCAGCGCTGGCGTGGTTATAGATGAAACGCAATCAGAGGAGGAAGAGTCCCAGTCGAGT
GAGACTGCGGAATCCGAAAAGTCCGATGAGTCCGACAACTCGCAAAATTCCCAGGAGTCAGAAGACTCTG
AGGACGACAGCGTTCGTCCGTCCGCTAGGAACACTAAGAGGAAGCCCTTGGGAATCCCCTCCGATAGCGA
GGATGAGGAGGACGAGCTGGAACAGCGCGCTTTGTCACCCAGCACCCGCATGAGCATCACTGGAGTGCGG
CCTCAGGATCTCAGCGATGACGACAGCGAGATCGAGTACAGCGATGAAGTGCAGGAGGGACCCACGGAGG
CACCCACTGCCGAAGCGGTCGTGCCGCGCTACACCACACAGTTTGCTGGTAATATACAGAACGACCTCCA
TTCGACGATTGGCGCTGCGGATTCTGAGGTCTTGGACGACTCCAGTGGCAGTGATGTGCTCATACTCAGC
AACAAGGAGACACCTATTGAGATACTATCCAGCACAGACGACGATGCCACCAC
