>Addgene plasmid #71027 | pFOSGE_COF4A03 | addgene partial sequence | sequence record 131591 | M13-Rev 5'-CAGGAAACAGCTATGACC-3'
ATTTTATTTTGACTGATAGTGACCTGTTCGTTGCAACACCTTGATAAGCAATGCTTTCTTATAATGCCAA
CTTTGTACAAGAAAGCTGGGTCCATTCCAAACAAACCTTTAAGGTCATCTATAGTAAGTTTAGAGCTAAC
TTTGGCGCCTGTAAGGACACCATCGGCAAGATCCAATTTTTTATCTTGCAATCCTTTGATCCGCTGCTCA
ACTGTGTCCACGCACATGAACTTATAAATGATCACGTTCTTTTTTTGGCCAACGCGGTATATACGGTCCT
GGGCCTGAGCCTCCAACTGAGGATTCCAGTGCAGATCCAAAAGCAACAGGTGGTTGGCACCAATCAGGTT
CAAACCCACACCGCCAGCAGTAAGGGAAAGCAAGAGAACGCGCTTCTGATTGTTGCGATCGTTGAACTCA
TTAACAATGTCCTGACGGTTTTTAACCGGAATGGTACCGTTTAATGATAAGGTCGCCACACCATCCTTAC
TCAAATGGTCGCGAAGAATGTCTAACACTGACGTCCACTGAGATACTACTATGGCCTTGTCGTCCGAGCT
CTTCAGAATCGATGTCTTAAGGATTTGTATCACCATGTTAATTTTTGAAGAGGGACGATGCAGATTAAAT
ACCGGGTTGCTGCGTTTCAGCAGATTCTTGGAGGCCTTGGCAATGCGGGCTTCATCCGGCAATAGCGGAG
GACCGTCGTCACCTGCATTGGCAACCGATTGCTGACCGTCGGTGGAGGTGTCCGTAATTGCGAGTT
