[The description below was written by a language model from this plasmid's Addgene catalogue record.]
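Description:
pFOSGE_COF4A03 is a Gateway entry clone built on the commercial pDONR221 donor backbone and carrying the Drosophila melanogaster gene lds (lodestar, CG2684; transcript FBtr0081758) as an insert of about 3.2 kb. It is a bacterial cloning plasmid rather than an expression vector. It is maintained at high copy number in standard E. coli cloning strains such as DH5alpha and selected with kanamycin. No feature table accompanies the record, so the individual elements of the plasmid are not listed; the description here rests on the catalogue fields and on the general properties of pDONR221-derived entry clones.

The insert was introduced by Gateway cloning. In this system, a BP recombination reaction normally replaces the donor vector's counter-selectable cassette with the sequence of interest, leaving it flanked by attL recombination sites. Entry clones of this type have no promoter intended to drive the insert. They act as a shuttle: an LR recombination reaction moves the lds sequence, in a defined orientation and reading frame, into any compatible destination vector, which supplies the promoter, tags or fusion partners. M13 forward and reverse primer sites flanking the cloning region allow the insert junctions to be sequenced. The record does not state whether the insert keeps its native stop codon or whether it contains any mutations.

The associated publication concerns the context-dependent regulatory functions of transcriptional regulators. This suggests the clone belongs to a collection of fly transcription factor and cofactor entry clones made for systematic transfer into assay vectors.
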