Addgene plasmid #71027: pFOSGE_COF4A03
Purpose: Gateway entry clone
Depositing lab: Alexander Stark. Depositing organization: Research Institute of Molecular Pathology (IMP). Publication: Transcriptional regulators form diverse groups with context-dependent regulatory functions. Stampfel G, Kazmar T, Frank O, Wienerroither S, Reiter F, Stark A. Nature. 2015 Nov 9. doi: 10.1038/nature15545. PubMed 26550828.
Backbone
  Vector backbone: pDONR221
  Backbone manufacturer: Invitrogen
  Backbone size w/o insert (bp): 4762
  Vector type: Gateway entry vector
Growth in bacteria
  Bacterial resistance: Kanamycin, 50 μg/mL
  Growth temperature: 37°C
  Growth strain: DH5alpha
  Copy number: High Copy
Gene/Insert
  Gene/Insert name: lds (alt names: FBgn0002542; CG2684, FBtr0081758)
  Species: D. melanogaster (fly)
  Insert size (bp): 3183
  Entrez Gene: lds (a.k.a. Dmel_CG2684, CG2684, DmF2, Dmel\CG2684, Fs(3)Hor, Fs(3)Horka, Fs(3)Sz11, Horka, Lds, NTef2, early, lod)
  Cloning method: Gateway Cloning
  Sequencing primers: 5′ M13-F20; 3′ M13R
Terms and licenses: Academic/Nonprofit Terms; Industry Terms: Not Available to Industry
How to cite: pFOSGE_COF4A03 was a gift from Alexander Stark (Addgene plasmid # 71027 ; http://n2t.net/addgene:71027 ; RRID:Addgene_71027)
